Addgene plasmid #148998: pGBW-m4046423
Purpose: Yeast Expression plasmid for SARS-CoV-2 nsp7
Depositing lab: Ginkgo Bioworks & Benjie Chen. Depositing organization: Ginkgo Bioworks.
Backbone
  Vector backbone: AmpR; 2u URA3
  Backbone size w/o insert (bp): 4078
  Vector type: Yeast Expression
  Selectable markers: URA3
Growth in bacteria
  Bacterial resistance: Ampicillin, 100 μg/mL
  Growth temperature: 37°C
  Growth strain: DH5alpha
  Copy number: High Copy
Gene/Insert
  Gene/Insert name: SARS-CoV-2 nsp7
  Species: S. cerevisiae (budding yeast); Severe acute respiratory syndrome coronavirus 2
  Insert size (bp): 242
  Mutation: wt
  Entrez Gene: ORF1ab (a.k.a. GU280_gp01)
  Promoter: pTEF1
  Tag / fusion protein: Cleavable thrombin;MBP (C terminal on backbone)
  Cloning method: Unknown
Resource information
  A portion of this plasmid was derived from a plasmid made by: GinkgoBioworks
Depositor comments: NCBI Reference Sequence: YP_009725303.1. Created by gene synthesis with Not1 site. NGS used for QC was performed by Ginkgo and may not fully cover the entire plasmid.
How to cite: pGBW-m4046423 was a gift from Ginkgo Bioworks & Benjie Chen (Addgene plasmid # 148998 ; http://n2t.net/addgene:148998 ; RRID:Addgene_148998)
