[The description below was written by a language model from this plasmid's Addgene catalogue record and pLannotate feature annotations shown in this document.]
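Description:
pGBW-m4046423 is a yeast episomal expression plasmid built to produce SARS-CoV-2 nsp7, a non-structural protein cleaved from the ORF1ab polyprotein, in Saccharomyces cerevisiae. It is an E. coli–yeast shuttle vector. In bacteria it replicates from a high-copy ColE1/pUC-type origin and is selected with ampicillin through a β-lactamase gene that the annotation places downstream of a cat promoter. A short rop annotation lies next to AmpR, although the record lists the plasmid as high copy. Phage T3Te and T7Te terminators flank the bacterial origin, and a tonB terminator sits upstream of the resistance cassette; these presumably insulate the modules from read-through transcription. In yeast, the 2μ origin supports multicopy episomal maintenance. The URA3 marker, with its own promoter, allows selection in uracil auxotrophs and counterselection with 5-FOA.

The expression cassette uses the constitutive S. cerevisiae TEF1 promoter and a CYC1 terminator. The wild-type nsp7 coding sequence was made by gene synthesis; the species field lists both budding yeast and the virus, which may indicate codon adaptation, though this is not stated. The insert is not annotated in the feature table but should occupy the gap between the promoter and the malE fragment. According to the catalogue, nsp7 is fused at its C terminus to maltose-binding protein through a thrombin-cleavable linker, so the fusion can be captured by MBP affinity and the tag then removed by protease. The construct is suited to recombinant production and purification of nsp7 for biochemical or structural studies. The depositor notes that the sequencing used for quality control may not cover the entire plasmid.
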