Features (pLannotate 1.2.2; 13 found; start..end, strand, type, name):
     10..417     +  promoter       TEF1 promoter: S. cerevisiae TEF1; promoter for EF-1α
    692..1792    +  CDS            malE (fragment): MALE_ECO57 - Experimental evidence at protein level: Swiss-Prot protein existence level 1. Part of the ABC transporter complex MalEFGK involved in maltose/maltodextrin import. Binds maltose and higher maltodextrins. From Escherichia coli O157:H7.
   1821..1993    +  terminator     CYC1 terminator (fragment): S. cerevisiae CYC1; transcription terminator for CYC1
   2029..2205    +  promoter       URA3 promoter (fragment): S. cerevisiae URA3
   2206..3009    +  CDS            URA3: orotidine-5'-phosphate decarboxylase, required for uracil biosynthesis; S. cerevisiae URA3; yeast auxotrophic marker, counterselectable with 5-fluoroorotic acid (5-FOA)
   3092..4074    -  rep_origin     2μ ori: yeast 2μ plasmid origin of replication
   4152..4181    +  terminator     T3Te terminator: phage T3 early transcription terminator
   4203..4790    +  rep_origin     ori: high-copy-number ColE1/pMB1/pBR322/pUC origin of replication
   4802..4829    -  terminator     T7Te terminator: phage T7 early transcription terminator
   4853..5044    -  CDS            rop: Rop protein, which maintains plasmids at low copy number; rop
   5045..5905    -  CDS            AmpR: β-lactamase; bla; confers resistance to ampicillin, carbenicillin, and related antibiotics
   5906..6008    -  promoter       cat promoter: promoter of the E. coli cat gene encoding chloramphenicol acetyltransferase
   6009..6040    -  terminator     tonB terminator: bidirectional E. coli tonB-P14 transcription terminator
>Addgene plasmid #148998 | pGBW-m4046423 | addgene full sequence | sequence record 297676 | Ginkgo NGS Result
GCGGCCGCCCCACACACCATAGCTTCAAAATGTTTCTACTCCTTTTTTACTCTTCCAGATTTTCTCGGAC
TCCGCGCATCGCCGTACCACTTCAAAACACCCAAGCACAGCATACTAAATTTCCCCTCTTTCTTCCTCTA
GGGTGTCGTTAATTACCCGTACTAAAGGTTTGGAAAAGAAAAAAGAGACCGCCTCGTTTCTTTTTCTTCG
TCGAAAAAGGCAATAAAAATTTTTATCACGTTTCTTTTTCTTGAAAATTTTTTTTTTTGATTTTTTTCTC
TTTCGATGACCTCCCATTGATATTTAAGTTAATAAACGGTCTTCAATTTCTCAAGTTTCAGTTTCATTTT
TCTTGTTCTATTACAACTTTTTTTACTTCTTGCTCATTAGAAAGAAAGCATAGCAATCTAATCTAAGTTT
TAATTACAAAATGAAAATGTCAGATGTAAAGTGCACATCAGTAGTCTTACTCTCAGTTTTGCAACAACTC
AGAGTAGAATCATCATCTAAATTGTGGGCTCAATGTGTCCAGTTACACAATGACATTCTCTTAGCTAAAG
ATACTACTGAAGCCTTTGAAAAAATGGTTTCACTACTTTCTGTTTTGCTTTCCATGCAGGGTGCTGTAGA
CATAAACAAGCTTTGTGAAGAAATGCTGGACAACAGGGCAACCTTACTCGTGCCGAGAGGTTCTAAAATC
GAGGAAGGTAAGCTAGTCATTTGGATAAATGGAGATAAGGGTTACAACGGTTTGGCAGAAGTAGGCAAGA
AATTTGAAAAGGACACAGGTATCAAGGTGACGGTTGAACATCCAGACAAGTTAGAAGAAAAATTCCCTCA
AGTTGCTGCTACTGGTGATGGTCCCGACATTATTTTCTGGGCCCACGATCGTTTTGGTGGATATGCTCAG
TCAGGTTTGCTGGCTGAGATCACCCCAGACAAGGCCTTCCAAGATAAATTGTACCCATTCACTTGGGATG
CTGTCAGATACAACGGTAAGCTTATAGCATATCCAATTGCTGTTGAAGCCTTATCGTTGATCTACAATAA
GGACTTGTTACCTAACCCACCAAAGACATGGGAAGAAATTCCAGCTTTGGATAAAGAGCTAAAGGCCAAG
GGAAAAAGCGCTTTGATGTTTAACTTACAAGAACCTTATTTCACCTGGCCATTAATCGCTGCTGACGGTG
GTTACGCATTTAAATACGAAAACGGTAAGTATGACATTAAGGATGTCGGCGTTGATAATGCTGGTGCAAA
GGCTGGTTTGACCTTCTTGGTTGATTTAATAAAGAATAAACACATGAACGCTGACACTGACTACTCTATC
GCCGAAGCCGCTTTCAACAAGGGTGAAACTGCTATGACCATAAATGGTCCATGGGCCTGGAGTAACATTG
ATACTTCTAAAGTAAACTATGGTGTCACTGTTTTGCCTACATTCAAAGGCCAACCATCCAAGCCCTTTGT
CGGTGTTCTATCCGCTGGCATCAATGCTGCTTCTCCAAACAAGGAGCTAGCTAAAGAATTTTTGGAAAAT
TACTTGTTAACTGACGAAGGTTTGGAGGCCGTTAACAAGGACAAGCCATTGGGTGCTGTCGCTTTGAAAT
CTTACGAAGAAGAATTGGCTAAGGATCCCAGAATTGCCGCTACCATGGAGAACGCCCAAAAGGGTGAAAT
TATGCCAAACATCCCACAAATGTCAGCCTTCTGGTACGCAGTTAGGACTGCCGTGATTAATGCTGCTTCC
GGTAGACAAACCGTCGACGAAGCATTAAAAGATGCTCAAACGTAAACAGGCCCCTTTTCCTTTGTCGATA
TCATGTAATTAGTTATGTCACGCTTACATTCACGCCCTCCTCCCACATCCGCTCTAACCGAAAAGGAAGG
AGTTAGACAACCTGAAGTCTAGGTCCCTATTTATTTTTTTTAATAGTTATGTTAGTATTAAGAACGTTAT
TTATATTTCAAATTTTTCTTTTTTTTCTGTACAAAGCGGCCGCCGAACCACTAGTGCACTGCAGTACACG
GTTTCCTTGAAATTTTTTTGATTCGGTAATCTCCGAACAGAAGGAAGAACGAAGGAAGGAGCACAGACTT
AGATTGGTATATATACGCATATGTAGTGTTGAAGAAACATGAAATTGCCCAGTATTCTTAACCCAACTGC
ACAGAACAAAAACGTGCAGGAAACGAAGATAAATCATGTCGAAAGCTACATATAAGGAACGTGCTGCTAC
TCATCCTAGTCCTGTTGCTGCCAAGCTATTTAATATCATGCACGAAAAGCAAACAAACTTGTGTGCTTCA
TTGGATGTTCGTACCACCAAGGAATTACTGGAGTTAGTTGAAGCATTAGGTCCCAAAATTTGTTTACTAA
AAACACATGTGGATATCTTGACTGATTTTTCCATGGAGGGCACAGTTAAGCCGCTAAAGGCATTATCCGC
CAAGTACAATTTTTTACTCTTCGAGGACAGAAAATTTGCTGACATTGGTAATACAGTCAAATTGCAGTAC
TCTGCGGGTGTATACAGAATAGCAGAATGGGCAGACATTACGAATGCACACGGTGTGGTGGGCCCAGGTA
TTGTTAGCGGTTTGAAGCAGGCGGCAGAAGAAGTAACAAAGGAACCTAGAGGCCTTTTGATGTTAGCAGA
ATTGTCATGCAAGGGCTCCCTATCTACTGGAGAATATACTAAGGGTACTGTTGACATTGCGAAGAGCGAC
AAAGATTTTGTTATCGGCTTTATTGCTCAAAGAGACATGGGTGGAAGAGATGAAGGTTACGATTGGTTGA
TTATGACACCCGGTGTGGGTTTAGATGACAAGGGAGATGCATTGGGTCAACAGTATAGAACCGTGGATGA
TGTGGTTTCTACAGGATCTGACATTATTATTGTTGGAAGAGGACTATTTGCAAAGGGAAGGGATGCTAAG
GTAGAGGGTGAACGTTACAGAAAAGCAGGCTGGGAAGCATATTTGAGAAGATGCGGCCAGCAAAACTAAA
AAACTGTATTATAAGTAAATGCATGTATACTAAACTCACAAATTAGAGCTTCAATTTAATTATATCAGTT
ATTACCCGAGTAACGAAGCATCTGTGCTTCATTTTGTAGAACAAAAATGCAACGCGAGAGCGCTAATTTT
TCAAACAAAGAATCTGAGCTGCATTTTTACAGAACAGAAATGCAACGCGAAAGCGCTATTTTACCAACGA
AGAATCTGTGCTTCATTTTTGTAAAACAAAAATGCAACGCGAGAGCGCTAATTTTTCAAACAAAGAATCT
GAGCTGCATTTTTACAGAACAGAAATGCAACGCGAGAGCGCTATTTTACCAACAAAGAATCTATACTTCT
TTTTTGTTCTACAAAAATGCATCCCGAGAGCGCTATTTTTCTAACAAAGCATCTTAGATTACTTTTTTTC
TCCTTTGTGCGCTCTATAATGCAGTCTCTTGATAACTTTTTGCACTGTAGGTCCGTTAAGGTTAGAAGAA
GGCTACTTTGGTGTCTATTTTCTCTTCCATAAAAAAAGCCTGACTCCACTTCCCGCGTTTACTGATTACT
AGCGAAGCTGCGGGTGCATTTTTTCAAGATAAAGGCATCCCCGATTATATTCTATACCGATGTGGATTGC
GCATACTTTGTGAACAGAAAGTGATAGCGTTGATGATTCTTCATTGGTCAGAAAATTATGAACGGTTTCT
TCTATTTTGTCTCTATATACTACGTATAGGAAATGTTTACATTTTCGTATTGTTTTCGATTCACTCTATG
AATAGTTCTTACTACAATTTTTTTGTCTAAAGAGTAATACTAGAGATAAACATAAAAAATGTAGAGGTCG
AGTTTAGATGCAAGTTCAAGGAGCGAAAGGTGGATGGGTAGGTTATATAGGGATATAGCACAGAGATATA
TAGCAAAGAGATACTTTTGAGCAATGTTTGTGGAAGCGGTATTCGCAATATTTTAGTAGCTCGTTACAGT
CCGGTGCGTTTTTGGTTTTTTGAAAGTGCGTCATCAGAGCGCTTTTGGTTTTCAAAAGCGCTCTGAAGTT
CCTATACTTTCTAGCTAGAGAATAGGAACTTCCCGAGCGGCCGCGTGTTACAAGCTTGACTCCAGCGTAA
CTGGACTGCAATCAACTCACTGGCTCACCTTCACGGGTGGGCCTTTCTTCGGTAGAAAATCAAAGGATCT
TCTTGAGATCCTTTTTTTCTGCGCGTAATCTGCTGCTTGCAAACAAAAAAACCACCGCTACCAGCGGTGG
TTTGTTTGCCGGATCAAGAGCTACCAACTCTTTTTCCGAGGTAACTGGCTTCAGCAGAGCGCAGATACCA
AATACTGTTCTTCTAGTGTAGCCGTAGTTAGGCCACCACTTCAAGAACTCTGTAGCACCGCCTACATACC
TCGCTCTGCTAATCCTGTTACCAGTGGCTGCTGCCAGTGGCGATAAGTCGTGTCTTACCGGGTTGGACTC
AAGACGATAGTTACCGGATAAGGCGCAGCGGTCGGGCTGAACGGGGGGTTCGTGCACACAGCCCAGCTTG
GAGCGAACGACCTACACCGAACTGAGATACCTACAGCGTGAGCTATGAGAAAGCGCCACGCTTCCCGAAG
GGAGAAAGGCGGACAGGTATCCGGTAAGCGGCAGGGTCGGAACAGGAGAGCGCACGAGGGAGCTTCCAGG
GGTAAACGCCTGGTATCTTTATAGTCCTGTCGGGTTTCGCCACCTCTGACTTGAGCATCGATTTTTGTGA
TGCTCGTCAGGGGGGCGGAGCCTATGGAAAAACGCCAGCAACGCAGAAAGGCCCACCCGAAGGTGAGCCA
GGTGATTACATTTGGGCCCTCATCAGAGGTTTTCACCGTCATCACCGAAACGCGCGAGGCAGCTGCGGTA
AAGCTCATCAGCGTGGTCGTGAAGCGATTCACAGATGTCTGCCTGTTCATCCGCGTCCAGCTCGTTGAGT
TTCTCCAGAAGCGTTAATGTCTGGCTTCTGATAAAGCGGGCCATGTTAAGGGCGGTTTTTTCCTGTTTGG
TCACTTACCAATGCTTAATCAGTGAGGCACCTATCTCAGCGATCTGTCTATTTCGTTCATCCATAGTTGC
CTGACTCCCCGTCGTGTAGATAACTACGATGCGGGAGGGCTTACCATCTGGCCCCAGTGCTGCAATGATA
CCGCGAGACCCACGCTCACCGGCTCCAGATTTATCAGCAATAAACCAGCCAGCCGGGAGGGCCGAGCGCA
GAAGTGATCCTGCAACTTTATCCGCCTCCATCCAGTCTATTAATTGTTGCCGGGAAGCTAGAGTAAGTAG
TTCGCCAGTTAATAGTTTGCGCAACGTTGTTGCCATTGCTACAGGCATCGTGGTGTCACGCTCGTCGTTT
GGTATGGCTTCATTCAGCTCCGGTTCCCAACGATCAAGGCGAGTTACATGATCCCCCATGTTGTGCAAAA
AAGCGGTTAGCTCCTTCGGTCCTCCGATCGTTGCCAGAAGTAAGTTGGCCGCAGTGTTATCACTCATGGT
TATGGCAGCACTGCATAATTCTCTTACTGTCATGCCATCCGTGAGATGCTTTTCTGTGACTGGTGAGTAC
TCAACCAAGTCATTCTGAGAATAGTGTATGCGGCGACCGAGTTGCTCTTGCCCGGCGTCAATACGGGATA
ATACCGCGCCACATAGCAGAACTTTAAAAGTGCTCATCATTGGAAAACGTTCTTCGGGGCGTAAACTCTC
AAGGATCTTACCGCTGTTGAGATCCAGTTCGATGTAACCCACTCGTGCACCCAACTGATCTTCAGCATCT
TTTACTTTCACCAGCGTTTCTGGGTGAGCAAAAACAGGAAGGCAAAATGCCGCAAAAAAGGGAATAAGGG
CGACACGGAAATGTTGAATACTCATTTTAGCTTCCTTAGCTCCTGAAAATCTCGATAACTCAAAAAATAC
GCCCGGTAGTGATCTTATTTCATTATGGTGAAAGTTGGAACCTCTTACGTGCCGATCAAGTCAAAAGCCT
CCGGTCGGAGGCTTTTGACTTTCTGCTATGGAGGTCAGGTATGATTTAAATGGTCAGTTAGA
